>Addgene plasmid #38044 | pAAV-EF1a-FLEX-TVA-mCherry | addgene full sequence | sequence record 498755 | Addgene Long Read Sequencing Result
CCTGCAGGCAGCTGCGCGCTCGCTCGCTCACTGAGGCCGCCCGGGCGTCGGGCGACCTTTGGTCGCCCGG
CCTCAGTGAGCGAGCGAGCGCGCAGAGAGGGAGTGGCCAACTCCATCACTAGGGGTTCCTGCGGCCGCAC
GCGTAAGCTTTGCAAAGATGGATAAAGTTTTAAACAGAGAGGAATCTTTGCAGCTAATGGACCTTCTAGG
TCTTGAAAGGAGTGGGAATTGGCTCCGGTGCCCGTCAGTGGGCAGAGCGCACATCGCCCACAGTCCCCGA
GAAGTTGGGGGGAGGGGTCGGCAATTGAACCGGTGCCTAGAGAAGGTGGCGCGGGGTAAACTGGGAAAGT
GATGTCGTGTACTGGCTCCGCCTTTTTCCCGAGGGTGGGGGAGAACCGTATATAAGTGCAGTAGTCGCCG
TGAACGTTCTTTTTCGCAACGGGTTTGCCGCCAGAACACAGGTAAGTGCCGTGTGTGGTTCCCGCGGGCC
TGGCCTCTTTACGGGTTATGGCCCTTGCGTGCCTTGAATTACTTCCACCTGGCTGCAGTACGTGATTCTT
GATCCCGAGCTTCGGGTTGGAAGTGGGTGGGAGAGTTCGAGGCCTTGCGCTTAAGGAGCCCCTTCGCCTC
GTGCTTGAGTTGAGGCCTGGCCTGGGCGCTGGGGCCGCCGCGTGCGAATCTGGTGGCACCTTCGCGCCTG
TCTCGCTGCTTTCGATAAGTCTCTAGCCATTTAAAATTTTTGATGACCTGCTGCGACGCTTTTTTTCTGG
CAAGATAGTCTTGTAAATGCGGGCCAAGATCTGCACACTGGTATTTCGGTTTTTGGGGCCGCGGGCGGCG
ACGGGGCCCGTGCGTCCCAGCGCACATGTTCGGCGAGGCGGGGCCTGCGAGCGCGGCCACCGAGAATCGG
ACGGGGGTAGTCTCAAGCTGGCCGGCCTGCTCTGGTGCCTGGCCTCGCGCCGCCGTGTATCGCCCCGCCC
TGGGCGGCAAGGCTGGCCCGGTCGGCACCAGTTGCGTGAGCGGAAAGATGGCCGCTTCCCGGCCCTGCTG
CAGGGAGCTCAAAATGGAGGACGCGGCGCTCGGGAGAGCGGGCGGGTGAGTCACCCACACAAAGGAAAAG
GGCCTTTCCGTCCTCAGCCGTCGCTTCATGTGACTCCACGGAGTACCGGGCGCCGTCCAGGCACCTCGAT
TAGTTCTCGAGCTTTTGGAGTACGTCGTCTTTAGGTTGGGGGGAGGGGTTTTATGCGATGGAGTTTCCCC
ACACTGAGTGGGTGGAGACTGAAGTTAGGCCAGCTTGGCACTTGATGTAATTCTCCTTGGAATTTGCCCT
TTTTGAGTTTGGATCTTGGTTCATTCTCAAGCCTCAGACAGTGGTTCAAAGTTTTTTTCTTCCATTTCAG
GTGTCGTGAGGTACCGGATCCTCTAGAGTCGACTCCGGAATAACTTCGTATAGGATACTTTATACGAAGT
TATGCAGAATGGTAGCTGGATTGTAGCTGCTATTAGCAATATGAAACCTCTTAATAACTTCGTATAGCAT
ACATTATACGAAGTTATGGCGCGATCTTACTTGTACAGCTCGTCCATGCCGCCGGTGGAGTGGCGGCCCT
CGGCGCGTTCGTACTGTTCCACGATGGTGTAGTCCTCGTTGTGGGAGGTGATGTCCAACTTGATGTTGAC
GTTGTAGGCGCCGGGCAGCTGCACGGGCTTCTTGGCCTTGTAGGTGGTCTTGACCTCAGCGTCGTAGTGG
CCGCCGTCCTTCAGCTTCAGCCTCTGCTTGATCTCGCCCTTCAGGGCGCCGTCCTCGGGGTACATCCGCT
CGGAGGAGGCCTCCCAGCCCATGGTCTTCTTCTGCATTACGGGGCCGTCGGAGGGGAAGTTGGTGCCGCG
CAGCTTCACCTTGTAGATGAACTCGCCGTCCTGCAGGGAGGAGTCCTGGGTCACGGTCACCACGCCGCCG
TCCTCGAAGTTCATCACGCGCTCCCACTTGAAGCCCTCGGGGAAGGACAGCTTCAAGTAGTCGGGGATGT
CGGCGGGGTGCTTCACGTAGGCCTTGGAGCCGTACATGAACTGAGGGGACAGGATGTCCCAGGCGAAGGG
CAGGGGGCCACCCTTGGTCACCTTCAGCTTGGCGGTCTGGGTGCCCTCGTAGGGGCGGCCCTCGCCCTCG
CCCTCGATCTCGAACTCGTGGCCGTTCACGGAGCCCTCCATGTGCACCTTGAAGCGCATGAACTCCTTGA
TGATGGCCATGTTATCCTCCTCGCCCTTGCTCACCCCACCCCCCTTGGATGCGCTTTCAAGACTGAAGAT
GTCAGACCTGCTTTTTGCTTTGGACTTCCCCCATGCAGCGATACCACCCACAGCTACCAGGCAGCACAGG
AGCACTGCAGTGATCAGCATCCACATGCGGCCGTGATTCCTGGCTGGCAGAGCACGTCCAGGAGCAGGGG
CAGTGGGAGCCTCTGTGCCGTTGTCCGTGGGCACCGCGGGGATCGCGCTGGTCCCGCAGCCCCACTCGTC
CCGCCCGTCGTCGCAGTCGGGGTGTCCGTCGCACAGCCAGTCCTGCGGGTAACACTCCCCGTGGGCACCG
GGCGGCTCCGAGCAGCGGAACTGACCGGGGGGGCAACGGGACAAAGAACCGTTACCGGACCCGTTACCGG
TCACGTTACCGGGCAGCAGCAGCAGCAGCAGCGCGGGCAGCAGCCGCGCCATGTCGGTACCACCACATCA
AGCTTATCGATACCGTCGACTAGCATAACTTCGTATAAAGTATCCTATACGAAGTTATTTGCCTTAACCC
AGAAATTATCACTGTTATTCTTTAGAATGGTGCAAAGAATAACTTCGTATAATGTATGCTATACGAAGTT
ATGAATTCGATATCAAGCTTATCGATAATCAACCTCTGGATTACAAAATTTGTGAAAGATTGACTGGTAT
TCTTAACTATGTTGCTCCTTTTACGCTATGTGGATACGCTGCTTTAATGCCTTTGTATCATGCTATTGCT
TCCCGTATGGCTTTCATTTTCTCCTCCTTGTATAAATCCTGGTTGCTGTCTCTTTATGAGGAGTTGTGGC
CCGTTGTCAGGCAACGTGGCGTGGTGTGCACTGTGTTTGCTGACGCAACCCCCACTGGTTGGGGCATTGC
CACCACCTGTCAGCTCCTTTCCGGGACTTTCGCTTTCCCCCTCCCTATTGCCACGGCGGAACTCATCGCC
GCCTGCCTTGCCCGCTGCTGGACAGGGGCTCGGCTGTTGGGCACTGACAATTCCGTGGTGTTGTCGGGGA
AATCATCGTCCTTTCCTTGGCTGCTCGCCTATGTTGCCACCTGGATTCTGCGCGGGACGTCCTTCTGCTA
CGTCCCTTCGGCCCTCAATCCAGCGGACCTTCCTTCCCGCGGCCTGCTGCCGGCTCTGCGGCCTCTTCCG
CGTCTTCGCCTTCGCCCTCAGACGAGTCGGATCTCCCTTTGGGCCGCCTCCCCGCATCGATACCGAGCGC
TGCTCGAGAGATCTACGGGTGGCATCCCTGTGACCCCTCCCCAGTGCCTCTCCTGGCCCTGGAAGTTGCC
ACTCCAGTGCCCACCAGCCTTGTCCTAATAAAATTAAGTTGCATCATTTTGTCTGACTAGGTGTCCTTCT
ATAATATTATGGGGTGGAGGGGGGTGGTATGGAGCAAGGGGCAAGTTGGGAAGACAACCTGTAGGGCCTG
CGGGGTCTATTGGGAACCAAGCTGGAGTGCAGTGGCACAATCTTGGCTCACTGCAATCTCCGCCTCCTGG
GTTCAAGCGATTCTCCTGCCTCAGCCTCCCGAGTTGTTGGGATTCCAGGCATGCATGACCAGGCTCAGCT
AATTTTTGTTTTTTTGGTAGAGACGGGGTTTCACCATATTGGCCAGGCTGGTCTCCAACTCCTAATCTCA
GGTGATCTACCCACCTTGGCCTCCCAAATTGCTGGGATTACAGGCGTGAACCACTGCTCCCTTCCCTGTC
CTTCTGATTTTGTAGGTAACCACGTGCGGACCGAGCGGCCGCAGGAACCCCTAGTGATGGAGTTGGCCAC
TCCCTCTCTGCGCGCTCGCTCGCTCACTGAGGCCGGGCGACCAAAGGTCGCCCGACGCCCGGGCTTTGCC
CGGGCGGCCTCAGTGAGCGAGCGAGCGCGCAGCTGCCTGCAGGGGCGCCTGATGCGGTATTTTCTCCTTA
CGCATCTGTGCGGTATTTCACACCGCATA
[95 nt withheld, positions 4230-4324]
T
[46 nt withheld, positions 4326-4371]
C
[141 nt withheld, positions 4373-4513]
CCTTTGACGTTGGAGTCCACGTTCTTT
[37 nt withheld, positions 4541-4577]
ACTCTATCTCGGGCTATTCTTTTGATTTATAAGGGATTTTGCCGATTTCGGTCTATTGGTTAAAAAATGA
GCTGATTTAACAAAAATTTAACGCGAATTTTAACAAAATATTAACGTTTACAATTTTATGGTGCACTCTC
AGTACAATCTGCTCTGATGCCGCATAGTTAAGCCAGCCCCGACACCCGCCAACACCCGCTGACGCGCCCT
GACGGGCTTGTCTGCTCCCGGCATCCGCTTACAGACAAGCTGTGACCGTCTCCGGGAGCTGCATGTGTCA
GAGGTTTTCACCGTCATCACCGAAACGCGCGAGACGAAAGGGCCTCGTGATACGCCTATTTTTATAGGTT
AATGTCATGATAATAATGGTTTCTTAGACGTCAGGTGGCACTTTTCGGGGAAATGTGCGCGGAACCCCTA
TTTGTTTATTTTTCTAAATACATTCAAATATGTATCCGCTCATGAGACAATAACCCTGATAAATGCTTCA
ATAATATTGAAAAAGGAAGAGTATGAGTATTCAACATTTCCGTGTCGCCCTTATTCCCTTTTTTGCGGCA
TTTTGCCTTCCTGTTTTTGCTCACCCAGAAACGCTGGTGAAAGTAAAAGATGCTGAAGATCAGTTGGGTG
CACGAGTGGGTTACATCGAACTGGATCTCAACAGCGGTAAGATCCTTGAGAGTTTTCGCCCCGAAGAACG
TTTTCCAATGATGAGCACTTTTAAAGTTCTGCTATGTGGCGCGGTATTATCCCGTATTGACGCCGGGCAA
GAGCAACTCGGTCGCCGCATACACTATTCTCAGAATGACTTGGTTGAGTACTCACCAGTCACAGAAAAGC
ATCTTACGGATGGCATGACAGTAAGAGAATTATGCAGTGCTGCCATAACCATGAGTGATAACACTGCGGC
CAACTTACTTCTGACAACGATCGGAGGACCGAAGGAGCTAACCGCTTTTTTGCACAACATGGGGGATCAT
GTAACTCGCCTTGATCGTTGGGAACCGGAGCTGAATGAAGCCATACCAAACGACGAGCGTGACACCACGA
TGCCTGTAGCAATGGCAACAACGTTGCGCAAACTATTAACTGGCGAACTACTTACTCTAGCTTCCCGGCA
ACAATTAATAGACTGGATGGAGGCGGATAAAGTTGCAGGACCACTTCTGCGCTCGGCCCTTCCGGCTGGC
TGGTTTATTGCTGATAAATCTGGAGCCGGTGAGCGTGGGTCTCGCGGTATCATTGCAGCACTGGGGCCAG
ATGGTAAGCCCTCCCGTATCGTAGTTATCTACACGACGGGGAGTCAGGCAACTATGGATGAACGAAATAG
ACAGATCGCTGAGATAGGTGCCTCACTGATTAAGCATTGGTAACTGTCAGACCAAGTTTACTCATATATA
CTTTAGATTGATTTAAAACTTCATTTTTAATTTAAAAGGATCTAGGTGAAGATCCTTTTTGATAATCTCA
TGACCAAAATCCCTTAACGTGAGTTTTCGTTCCACTGAGCGTCAGACCCCGTAGAAAAGATCAAAGGATC
TTCTTGAGATCCTTTTTTTCTGCGCGTAATCTGCTGCTTGCAAACAAAAAAACCACCGCTACCAGCGGTG
GTTTGTTTGCCGGATCAAGAGCTACCAACTCTTTTTCCGAAGGTAACTGGCTTCAGCAGAGCGCAGATAC
CAAATACTGTTCTTCTAGTGTAGCCGTAGTTAGGCCACCACTTCAAGAACTCTGTAGCACCGCCTACATA
CCTCGCTCTGCTAATCCTGTTACCAGTGGCTGCTGCCAGTGGCGATAAGTCGTGTCTTACCGGGTTGGAC
TCAAGACGATAGTTACCGGATAAGGCGCAGCGGTCGGGCTGAACGGGGGGTTCGTGCACACAGCCCAGCT
TGGAGCGAACGACCTACACCGAACTGAGATACCTACAGCGTGAGCTATGAGAAAGCGCCACGCTTCCCGA
AGGGAGAAAGGCGGACAGGTATCCGGTAAGCGGCAGGGTCGGAACAGGAGAGCGCACGAGGGAGCTTCCA
GGGGGAAACGCCTGGTATCTTTATAGTCCTGTCGGGTTTCGCCACCTCTGACTTGAGCGTCGATTTTTGT
GATGCTCGTCAGGGGGGCGGAGCCTATGGAAAAACGCCAGCAACGCGGCCTTTTTACGGTTCCTGGCCTT
TTGCTGGCCTTTTGCTCACATGT
Features (pLannotate 1.2.2; 25 found; start..end, strand, type, name):
     12..39      +  repeat_region  AAV2 ITR (fragment): inverted terminal repeat of adeno-associated virus serotype 2 inverted
     68..95      +  repeat_region  AAV2 ITR (fragment): inverted terminal repeat of adeno-associated virus serotype 2 inverted
    158..224     +  CDS            small t antigen (fragment): SV40 (simian virus 40) small t antigen
    231..1409    +  promoter       EF-1α promoter: strong constitutive promoter for human elongation factor EF-1α
   1416..1433    +  misc_feature   MCS (fragment): pUC18/19 multiple cloning site
   1440..1473    +  protein_bind   lox2272: Cre-mediated recombination occurs in the 8-bp core sequence (GGATACTT). lox2272 sites are compatible with each other, but incompatible with loxP or loxN sites (Lee and Saito, 1988). Cre recombinase
   1474..1523    -  intron         β-globin intron (fragment): internally truncated intron from human β-globin
   1524..1557    +  protein_bind   loxP: Cre-mediated recombination occurs in the 8-bp core sequence (GCATACAT). Cre recombinase
   1568..2275    -  CDS            mCherry: monomeric derivative of DsRed fluorescent protein (Shaner et al., 2004) mammalian codon-optimized
   2284..2712    -  CDS            RSVR_COTJA (fragment): Experimental evidence at protein level: Swiss-Prot protein existence level 1. Responsible for susceptibility to the retrovirus subgroup A Rous sarcoma virus. From Coturnix japonica (Japanese quail) (Coturnix coturnix japonica).
   2727..2750    +  misc_feature   MCS (fragment): pBluescript multiple cloning site
   2755..2788    -  protein_bind   lox2272: Cre-mediated recombination occurs in the 8-bp core sequence (GGATACTT). lox2272 sites are compatible with each other, but incompatible with loxP or loxN sites (Lee and Saito, 1988). Cre recombinase
   2789..2838    -  intron         β-globin intron (fragment): internally truncated intron from human β-globin
   2839..2872    -  protein_bind   loxP: Cre-mediated recombination occurs in the 8-bp core sequence (GCATACAT). Cre recombinase
   2873..2897    +  misc_feature   MCS (fragment): pBluescript multiple cloning site
   2897..3485    +  misc_feature   WPRE: woodchuck hepatitis virus posttranscriptional regulatory element
   3517..3993    +  polyA_signal   hGH poly(A) signal: human growth hormone polyadenylation signal
   4033..4173    +  repeat_region  AAV2 ITR: inverted terminal repeat of adeno-associated virus serotype 2 inverted
   4178..4229    -  misc_feature   bom (fragment): basis of mobility region from pBR322
   4248..4703    +  rep_origin     f1 ori (sequence partly withheld): f1 bacteriophage origin of replication; arrow indicates direction of (+) strand synthesis
   4704..4753    -  misc_feature   bom (fragment): basis of mobility region from pBR322
   4855..4890    -  CDS            rop (fragment): Rop protein, which maintains plasmids at low copy number; rop
   4985..5089    +  promoter       AmpR promoter: bla
   5090..5950    +  CDS            AmpR: β-lactamase; bla; confers resistance to ampicillin, carbenicillin, and related antibiotics
   6121..6709    +  rep_origin     ori: high-copy-number ColE1/pMB1/pBR322/pUC origin of replication
