[The description below was written by a language model from this plasmid's Addgene catalogue record and pLannotate feature annotations shown in this document.]
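Description:
pAAV-EF1a-FLEX-TVA-mCherry is an adeno-associated virus transfer plasmid built on the Stratagene pAAV backbone for Cre-dependent expression of the avian retroviral receptor TVA in mammalian cells. It is about 6.8 kb and is maintained in bacteria through a high-copy ColE1/pUC-type origin with ampicillin resistance (AmpR, β-lactamase). An f1 phage origin is also present. The expression cassette lies between AAV2 inverted terminal repeats, which allow it to be packaged into recombinant AAV particles. In the sequenced record the right-hand ITR is annotated in full, whereas the left-hand one is detected only as short fragments. This may reflect how hard these repeats are to sequence, or partial loss of the repeat.

The payload is TVA950, the quail receptor for subgroup A avian sarcoma and leukosis viruses, fused at its C terminus to the red fluorescent protein mCherry. The fusion is placed in reverse orientation relative to the human EF-1α promoter and is flanked on each side by a lox2272 and a loxP site, with the two pairs facing each other (a FLEX, or double-inverted, switch). Without Cre the coding sequence is antisense and should not be expressed. In Cre-expressing cells, recombination between compatible sites inverts the cassette and then excises one site of each pair. This locks the cassette in the sense orientation, so that EF-1α drives TVA-mCherry. A WPRE and the human growth hormone polyadenylation signal downstream enhance transcript stability and processing.

The associated publication mapped whole-brain direct inputs to midbrain dopamine neurons. This fits the usual role of such a vector, which is to make genetically defined, Cre-positive neurons susceptible to EnvA-pseudotyped viruses, as in monosynaptic rabies tracing, with mCherry marking the starter cells.
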