Addgene plasmid #38044: pAAV-EF1a-FLEX-TVA-mCherry
Depositing lab: Naoshige Uchida. Depositing organization: Harvard University. Publication: Whole-brain mapping of direct inputs to midbrain dopamine neurons. Watabe-Uchida M, Zhu L, Ogawa SK, Vamanrao A, Uchida N. Neuron. 2012 Jun 7;74(5):858-73. 10.1016/j.neuron.2012.03.017 PubMed 22681690.
Backbone
  Vector backbone: pAAV
  Backbone manufacturer: Stratagene
  Backbone size w/o insert (bp): 5604
  Total vector size (bp): 6780
  Vector type: Mammalian Expression, AAV, Cre/Lox
Growth in bacteria
  Bacterial resistance: Ampicillin, 100 μg/mL
  Growth temperature: 37°C
  Growth strain: Stbl3
  Copy number: High Copy
Gene/Insert
  Gene/Insert name: Avian sarcoma and leukemia virus receptor 950 (alt name: TVA950)
  Species: Synthetic; quail
  Insert size (bp): 1145
  GenBank ID: AY531260.1
  Entrez Gene: CD320 (a.k.a. TVA)
  Promoter: EF1a
  Tag / fusion protein: mCherry (C terminal on insert)
  Cloning method: Restriction Enzyme; 5′ cloning site NheI (destroyed during cloning); 3′ cloning site AscI (destroyed during cloning)
  Sequencing primers: 5′ EF1a-forward
Resource information
  A portion of this plasmid was derived from a plasmid made by: John A. T. Young
Terms and licenses: Academic/Nonprofit Terms; Industry Terms: Not Available to Industry
How to cite: pAAV-EF1a-FLEX-TVA-mCherry was a gift from Naoshige Uchida (Addgene plasmid # 38044 ; http://n2t.net/addgene:38044 ; RRID:Addgene_38044)
