>Addgene plasmid #38044 | pAAV-EF1a-FLEX-TVA-mCherry | addgene partial sequence | sequence record 50778 | mCherry-R 5'-TTGGTCACCTTCAGCTTGG-3'
CCTCGATCTCGAACTCGTGGCCGTTCACGGAGCCCTCCATGTGCACCTTGAAGCGCATGAACTCCTTGAT
GATGGCCATGTTATCCTCCTCGCCCTTGCTCACCCCACCCCCCTTGGATGCGCTTTCAAGACTGAAGATG
TCAGACCTGCTTTTTGCTTTGGACTTCCCCCATGCAGCGATACCACCCACAGCTACCAGGCAGCACAGGA
GCACTGCAGTGATCAGCATCCACATGCGGCCGTGATTCCTGGCTGGCAGAGCACGTCCAGGAGCAGGGGC
AGTGGGAGCCTCTGTGCCGTTGTCCGTGGGCACCGCGGGGATCGCGCTGGTCCCGCAGCCCCACTCGTCC
CGCCCGTCGTCGCAGTCGGGGTGTCCGTCGCACAGCCAGTCCTGCGGGTAACACTCCCCGTGGGCACCGG
GCGGCTCCGAGCAGCGGAACTGACCGGGGGGGCAACGGGACAAAGAACCGTTACCGGACCCGTTACCGGT
CACGTTACCGGGCAGCAGCAGCAGCAGCAGCGCGGGCAGCAGCCGCGCCATGTCGGTACCACCACATCAA
GCTTATCGATACCGTCGACTAGCATAACTTCGTATAAAGTATCCTATACGAAGTTATTTGCCTTAACCCA
GAAATTATCACTGTTATTCTTTAGAATGGTGCAAAGAATAACTTCGTATAATGTATGCTATACGAAGTTA
TGAATTCGATATCAAGCTTATCGATAATCAACCTCTGGATTACAAAATTTGTGAAAGATTGACTGGTATT
CTTAACTATGTTGCTCCTTTTACGCTATGTGGATACGCTGCTTTAATGCCTTTGTATCATGCTATTGCTT
CCCGTATGGCTTTCATTTTCTCCTCCTTGTATAAATCCTGGTTGCTGTCTCTTTATG
